>Addgene plasmid #11617 | pcDNA3-OPN-V5 | addgene partial sequence | sequence record 78894 | CMV-F 5'-CGCAAATGGGCGGTAGGCGTG-3'
GAGAACCCACTGCTTCCTGGCTTATCGAAATTAATACGACTCACTATAGGGAGACCCAAGCTGGCTAGTT
AAGCTTGCCGCCACCATGAGAATTGCAGTGATTTGCTTTCTCCTCCTAGGCATCACCTGTGCCATACCAG
TTAAACAGGCTGATTCTGGAAGTTCTGAGGAAAAGCAGAATGCTGTGTCCTCTGAAGAAACCAATGACTT
TAAACAAGAGACCCTTCCAAGTAAGTCCAACGAAAGCCATGACCACATGGATGATATGGATGATGAAGAT
GATGATGACCATGTGGACAGCCAGGACTCCATTGACTCGAACGACTCTGATGATGTAGATGACACTGATG
ATTCTCACCAGTCTGATGAGTCTCACCATTCTGATGAATCTGATGAACTGGTCACTGATTTTCCCACGGA
CCTGCCAGCAACCGAAGTTTTCACTCCAGTTGTCCCCACAGTAGACACATATGATGGCCGAGGTGATAGT
GTGGTTTATGGACTGAGGTCAAAATCTAAGAAGTTTCGCAGACCTGACATCCAGTACCCTGATGCTACAG
ACAAGGACATCACCTCACACATGGAAAGCGAGGAGTTGAATGGTGCATACAAGGCCATCCCCGTTGCCCA
GGACCTGAACGCGCCTTCTGATTGGGACAGCCGTGGGAAGGACAGTTATGAAACGAGTCAGCTGGATGAC
CAGAGTGCTGAAACCCACAGCCACAAGCAGTCCAGATTATATAAGCGGAAAGCCAATGATGAGAGCAATG
AGCATTCCGATGTGATTGATAGTCAGGAACTTTCCAAAGTCAGCCGTGAATTCCACAGCCATGAATTTCA
CAGCCATGAAGATATGCTGGTTGTAGACCCCAAAAGTAAAGGAAGAA
