>Addgene plasmid #11617 | pcDNA3-OPN-V5 | addgene partial sequence | sequence record 79114 | BGH-rev 5'-TAGAAGGCACAGTCGAGG-3'
GATGGTGATGGTGATGATGACCGGTACGCGTAGAATCGAGACCGAGGAGAGGGTTAGGGATAGGCTTACC
TTCGAATGGGTGACCTCGAGCATTGACCTCAGAAGATGCACTATCTAATTCATGAGAAATACGAAATTTC
AGGTGTTTATCTTCTTCCTTACTTTTGGGGTCTACAACCAGCATATCTTCATGGCTGTGAAATTCATGGC
TGTGGAATTCACGGCTGACTTTGGAAAGTTCCTGACTATCAATCACATCGGAATGCTCATTGCTCTCATC
ATTGGCTTTCCGCTTATATAATCTGGACTGCTTGTGGCTGTGGGTTTCAGCACTCTGGTCATCCAGCTGA
CTCGTTTCATAACTGTCCTTCCCACGGCTGTCCCAATCAGAAGGCGCGTTCAGGTCCTGGGCAACGGGGA
TGGCCTTGTATGCACCATTCAACTCCTCGCTTTCCATGTGTGAGGTGATGTCCTTGTCTGTAGCATCAGG
GTACTGGATGTCAGGTCTGCGAAACTTCTTAGATTTTGACCTCAGTCCATAAACCACACTATCACCTCGG
CCATCATATGTGTCTACTGTGGGGACAACTGGAGTGAAAACTTCGGTTGCTGGCAGGTCCGTGGGAAAAT
CAGTGACCAGTTCATCAGATTCATCAGAATGGTGAGACTCATCAGACTGGTGAGAATCATCAGTGTCATC
TACATCATCAGAGTCGTTCGAGTCAATGGAGTCCTGGCTGTCCACATGGTCATCATCATCTTCATCATCC
ATATCATCCATGTGGTCATGGCTTTCGTTGGACTTACTTGGAAGGGTCTCTTGTTTAAAGTCATTGGTTT
CTTCAGAGGACACAGCATTCTGCTTTTCCTCAGAACTTCCAGAATCAGCCTGTTTAACTGGTATGGCACA
GGTGATGCCTAGGAGGAGAAAGCAA
