[The description below was written by a language model from this plasmid's Addgene catalogue record.]
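Description:
pcDNA3-OPN-V5 is a mammalian expression plasmid built on the Invitrogen pcDNA3-V5/His backbone (about 5 kb without insert) that carries the human osteopontin coding sequence (OPN, gene symbol SPP1). It is propagated in E. coli as a high-copy plasmid under ampicillin selection, and it carries a neomycin resistance marker that allows G418 selection of transfected mammalian cells, so it can be used for either transient expression or the derivation of stable lines. No feature table accompanies the record, so details such as the origin of replication and polyadenylation signal are not explicitly listed. However, the use of a BGH reverse sequencing primer is consistent with the bovine growth hormone terminator region usually found downstream of the cloning site in this vector family.

The roughly 900 bp osteopontin insert was cloned by restriction digestion between HindIII at the 5′ end and XhoI at the 3′ end, and both sites are retained. Transcription is driven by the strong constitutive CMV promoter. The open reading frame is fused at its C terminus to the V5 epitope and polyhistidine tags supplied by the backbone. These tags allow the protein to be detected with anti-V5 antibodies and purified or pulled down by metal-affinity methods. Repository sequencing found two amino-acid differences, C9L and E160K, relative to the cited human reference protein, and users should take these into account when interpreting results. The record does not state a specific experimental purpose, but the design suits overexpression and detection of tagged osteopontin in mammalian cells.
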