Addgene plasmid #11617: pcDNA3-OPN-V5
Depositing lab: Steven Johnson.
Backbone
  Vector backbone: pcDNA3-V5/His
  Backbone manufacturer: Invitrogen
  Backbone size w/o insert (bp): 5000
  Vector type: Mammalian Expression
  Selectable markers: Neomycin (select with G418)
Growth in bacteria
  Bacterial resistance: Ampicillin, 100 μg/mL
  Growth temperature: 37°C
  Growth strain: DH5alpha
  Copy number: High Copy
Gene/Insert
  Gene/Insert name: Osteopontin (alt name: OPN)
  Species: H. sapiens (human)
  Insert size (bp): 902
  Mutation: C9L and E160K
  GenBank ID: NM_001040060.1 NP_001035149.1
  Entrez Gene: SPP1 (a.k.a. BNSP, BSPI, ETA-1, OPN)
  Promoter: CMV
  Tag / fusion protein: V5 (C terminal on backbone); His (C terminal on backbone)
  Cloning method: Restriction Enzyme; 5′ cloning site Hind III (not destroyed); 3′ cloning site Xho I (not destroyed)
  Sequencing primers: 5′ CMV-F; 3′ BGH-rev
Terms and licenses: Academic/Nonprofit Terms; Industry Terms: Not Available to Industry
Depositor comments: Please note that Addgene's sequencing results identified C9L and E160K mutations in the OPN (SPP1) sequence when compared to GenBank reference sequence NP_001035149.1
How to cite: pcDNA3-OPN-V5 was a gift from Steven Johnson (Addgene plasmid # 11617 ; http://n2t.net/addgene:11617 ; RRID:Addgene_11617)
